>Addgene plasmid #114786 | PRK8 I11_pECIA14 | addgene full sequence | sequence record 270265 | Addgene NGS Result
GTAAAACGACGGCCAGTGAATTAATTCGTTGCAGGACAGGATGTGGTGCCCGATGTGACTAGCTCTTTGC
TGCAGGCCGTCCTATCCTCTGGTTCCGATAAGAGACCCAGAACTCCGGCCCCCCACCGCCCACCGCCACC
CCCATACATATGTGGTACGCAAGTAAGAGTGCCTGCGCATGCCCCATGTGCCCCACCAAGAGCTTTGCAT
CCCATACAAGTCCCCAAAGTGGAGAACCGAACCAATTCTTCGCGGGCAGAACAAAAGCTTCTGCACACGT
CTCCACTCGAATTTGGAGCCGGCCGGCGTGTGCAAAAGAGGTGAATCGAACGAAAGACCCGTGTGTAAAG
CCGCGTTTCCAAAATGTATAAAACCGAGAGCATCTGGCCAATGTGCATCAGTTGTGGTCAGCAGCAAAAT
CAAGTGAATCATCTCAGTGCAACTAAAGGGGGGATCCGATCTCAATATGAAGTTATGCATATTACTGGCC
GTCGTGGCCTTTGTTGGCCTCTCGCTCGGGTCGATAACCGAATCAGAATCTTTATTGAAATTCAAGAAGT
CCTTAAACAACACCAAGTCTCTTGATTCTTGGACACCAGAGTCAGAACCTTGTGGAGCAAGCCAACGATG
GATCGGATTACTCTGCAACAAAAACTCTGTCTTTGGCCTCCAGATCGAACAAATGGGTCTATCAGGAAAA
GTTGATGTCGCTCCGTTAAAAGACCTACCATCTTTACGCACCATAAGCATAATGAACAACTCTTTCTCTG
GTGACATACCCGAGTTTAACAGATTAACCGCTCTGAAGTCGCTTTACATATCAGGAAATCGATTCTCTGG
TAACATTCCTTCTGATTATTTCGAAACAATGGTGTCGCTAAAGAAAGCTTGGCTGTCAAACAACCATTTC
TCTGGTCTCATTCCTATCTCATTGGCAACTACATTGCCAAATCTCATTGAGTTACGCCTCGAAAATAATC
AATTCATCGGGAGTATACCTAATTTCACACAAACGACTTTAGCTATTGTTGATCTATCAAACAACCAACT
AACCGGAGAAATACCTCCCGGTTTGTTGAAATTCGACGCGAAGACTTTTGCGGGGAATTCTGGCCTTTGC
GGTGCCAAGCTATCCACTCCATGCCCACAACCAAAAAATTCGACTGCATCCATAACGATAGAAGGAACAA
TGAAAGATGCAAATAAGAGCCTGGAGGTGCTGTTCCAGGGACCAAGCGGCAATCCCGGCGGCGATCTGGC
CCCCCAGATGCTGCGCGAGCTGCAGGAGACCAATGCCGCCCTGCAGGACGTGCGCGAGCTGCTGCGCCAC
CGCGTGAAGGAGATCACCTTCCTGAAGAACACCGTGATGGAGTGCGACGCCTGCGGCATGCAGCCCTCTA
GAGGCTCCGGCTCCATCATCCCAGTTGAGGAGGAGAACCCGGACTTCTGGAACCGCGAGGCAGCCGAGGC
CCTGGGTGCCGCCAAGAAGCTGCAGCCTGCACAGACAGCCGCCAAGAACCTCATCATCTTCCTGGGCGAT
GGGATGGGGGTGTCTACGGTGACAGCTGCCAGGATCCTAAAAGGGCAGAAGAAGGACAAACTGGGGCCTG
AGATACCCCTGGCCATGGACCGCTTCCCATATGTGGCTCTGTCCAAGACATACAATGTAGACAAACATGT
GCCAGACAGTGGAGCCACAGCCACGGCCTACCTGTGCGGGGTCAAGGGCAACTTCCAGACCATTGGCTTG
AGTGCAGCCGCCCGCTTTAACCAGTGCAACACGACACGCGGCAACGAGGTCATCTCCGTGATGAATCGGG
CCAAGAAAGCAGGGAAGTCAGTGGGAGTGGTAACCACCACACGAGTGCAGCACGCCTCGCCAGCCGGCAC
CTACGCCCACACGGTGAACCGCAACTGGTACTCGGACGCCGACGTGCCTGCCTCGGCCCGCCAGGAGGGG
TGCCAGGACATCGCTACGCAGCTCATCTCCAACATGGACATTGACGTGATCCTAGGTGGAGGCCGAAAGT
ACATGTTTCGCATGGGAACCCCAGACCCTGAGTACCCAGATGACTACAGCCAAGGTGGGACCAGGCTGGA
CGGGAAGAATCTGGTGCAGGAATGGCTGGCGAAGCGCCAGGGTGCCCGGTATGTGTGGAACCGCACTGAG
CTCATGCAGGCTTCCCTGGACCCGTCTGTGACCCATCTCATGGGTCTCTTTGAGCCTGGAGACATGAAAT
ACGAGATCCACCGAGACTCCACACTGGACCCCTCCCTGATGGAGATGACAGAGGCTGCCCTGCGCCTGCT
GAGCAGGAACCCCCGCGGCTTCTTCCTCTTCGTGGAGGGTGGTCGCATCGACCATGGTCATCATGAAAGC
AGGGCTTACCGGGCACTGACTGAGACGATCATGTTCGACGACGCCATTGAGAGGGCGGGCCAGCTCACCA
GCGAGGAGGACACGCTGAGCCTCGTCACTGCCGACCACTCCCACGTCTTCTCCTTCGGAGGCTACCCCCT
GCGAGGGAGCTCCATCTTCGGGCTGGCCCCTGGCAAGGCCCGGGACAGGAAGGCCTACACGGTCCTCCTA
TACGGAAACGGTCCAGGCTATGTGCTCAAGGACGGCGCCCGGCCGGATGTTACCGAGAGCGAGAGCGGGA
GCCCCGAGTATCGGCAGCAGTCAGCAGTGCCCCTGGACGAAGAGACCCACGCAGGCGAGGACGTGGCGGT
GTTCGCGCGCGGCCCGCAGGCGCACCTGGTTCACGGCGTGCAGGAGCAGACCTTCATAGCGCACGTCATG
GCCTTCGCCGCCTGCCTGGAGCCCTACACCGCCTGCGACCTGGCGCCCCCCGCCGGCACCACCGACGCCG
CGCACCCGGGTTCTAGAGGAAGCACCTCCGGCGATAACGATTACAAGGATGATGATGATAAGGCCAGCGG
CACCGGTCATCATCACCATCACCATTGAGTTTAAACCCGCTGATCAGCCTCGACTGTGCCTTCTAAGGCC
TGAGCTCGCTGATCAGCCTCGATCGAGGATCCAGACATGATAAGATACATTGATGAGTTTGGACAAACCA
CAACTAGAATGCAGTGAAAAAAATGCTTTATTTGTGAAATTTGTGATGCTATTGCTTTATTTGTAACCAT
TATAAGCTGCAATAAACAAGTTAACAACAACAATTGCATTCATTTTATGTTTCAGGTTCAGGGGGAGGTG
TGGGAGGTTTTTTAAAGCAAGTAAAACCTCTACAAATGTGGTATGGCTGATTATGATCAGTCGACCTGCA
GGCATGCAAGCTTGGCGTAATCATGGTCATAGCTGTTTCCTGTGTGAAATTGTTATCCGCTCACAATTCC
ACACAACATACGAGCCGGAAGCATAAAGTGTAAAGCCTGGGGTGCCTAATGAGTGAGCTAACTCACATTA
ATTGCGTTGCGCTCACTGCCCGCTTTCCAGTCGGGAAACCTGTCGTGCCAGCTGCATTAATGAATCGGCC
AACGCGCGGGGAGAGGCGGTTTGCGTATTGGGCGCTCTTCCGCTTCCTCGCTCACTGACTCGCTGCGCTC
GGTCGTTCGGCTGCGGCGAGCGGTATCAGCTCACTCAAAGGCGGTAATACGGTTATCCACAGAATCAGGG
GATAACGCAGGAAAGAACATGTGAGCAAAAGGCCAGCAAAAGGCCAGGAACCGTAAAAAGGCCGCGTTGC
TGGCGTTTTTCCATAGGCTCCGCCCCCCTGACGAGCATCACAAAAATCGACGCTCAAGTCAGAGGTGGCG
AAACCCGACAGGACTATAAAGATACCAGGCGTTTCCCCCTGGAAGCTCCCTCGTGCGCTCTCCTGTTCCG
ACCCTGCCGCTTACCGGATACCTGTCCGCCTTTCTCCCTTCGGGAAGCGTGGCGCTTTCTCATAGCTCAC
GCTGTAGGTATCTCAGTTCGGTGTAGGTCGTTCGCTCCAAGCTGGGCTGTGTGCACGAACCCCCCGTTCA
GCCCGACCGCTGCGCCTTATCCGGTAACTATCGTCTTGAGTCCAACCCGGTAAGACACGACTTATCGCCA
CTGGCAGCAGCCACTGGTAACAGGATTAGCAGAGCGAGGTATGTAGGCGGTGCTACAGAGTTCTTGAAGT
GGTGGCCTAACTACGGCTACACTAGAAGAACAGTATTTGGTATCTGCGCTCTGCTGAAGCCAGTTACCTT
CGGAAAAAGAGTTGGTAGCTCTTGATCCGGCAAACAAACCACCGCTGGTAGCGGTGGTTTTTTTGTTTGC
AAGCAGCAGATTACGCGCAGAAAAAAAGGATCTCAAGAAGATCCTTTGATCTTTTCTACGGGGTCTGACG
CTCAGTGGAACGAAAACTCACGTTAAGGGATTTTGGTCATGAGATTATCAAAAAGGATCTTCACCTAGAT
CCTTTTAAATTAAAAATGAAGTTTTAAATCAATCTAAAGTATATATGAGTAAACTTGGTCTGACAGTTAC
CAATGCTTAATCAGTGAGGCACCTATCTCAGCGATCTGTCTATTTCGTTCATCCATAGTTGCCTGACTCC
CCGTCGTGTAGATAACTACGATACGGGAGGGCTTACCATCTGGCCCCAGTGCTGCAATGATACCGCGAGA
CCCACGCTCACCGGCTCCAGATTTATCAGCAATAAACCAGCCAGCCGGAAGGGCCGAGCGCAGAAGTGGT
CCTGCAACTTTATCCGCCTCCATCCAGTCTATTAATTGTTGCCGGGAAGCTAGAGTAAGTAGTTCGCCAG
TTAATAGTTTGCGCAACGTTGTTGCCATTGCTACAGGCATCGTGGTGTCACGCTCGTCGTTTGGTATGGC
TTCATTCAGCTCCGGTTCCCAACGATCAAGGCGAGTTACATGATCCCCCATGTTGTGCAAAAAAGCGGTT
AGCTCCTTCGGTCCTCCGATCGTTGTCAGAAGTAAGTTGGCCGCAGTGTTATCACTCATGGTTATGGCAG
CACTGCATAATTCTCTTACTGTCATGCCATCCGTAAGATGCTTTTCTGTGACTGGTGAGTACTCAACCAA
GTCATTCTGAGAATAGTGTATGCGGCGACCGAGTTGCTCTTGCCCGGCGTCAATACGGGATAATACCGCG
CCACATAGCAGAACTTTAAAAGTGCTCATCATTGGAAAACGTTCTTCGGGGCGAAAACTCTCAAGGATCT
TACCGCTGTTGAGATCCAGTTCGATGTAACCCACTCGTGCACCCAACTGATCTTCAGCATCTTTTACTTT
CACCAGCGTTTCTGGGTGAGCAAAAACAGGAAGGCAAAATGCCGCAAAAAAGGGAATAAGGGCGACACGG
AAATGTTGAATACTCATACTCTTCCTTTTTCAATATTATTGAAGCATTTATCAGGGTTATTGTCTCATGA
GCGGATACATATTTGAATGTATTTAGAAAAATAAACAAATAGGGGTTCCGCGCACATTTCCCCGAAAAGT
GCCACCTGACGTCTAAGAAACCATTATTATCATGACATTAACCTATAAAAATAGGCGTATCACGAGGCCC
TTTCGTCTCGCGCGTTTCGGTGATGACGGTGAAAACCTCTGACACATGCAGCTCCCGGAGACGGTCACAG
CTTGTCTGTAAGCGGATGCCGGGAGCAGACAAGCCCGTCAGGGCGCGTCAGCGGGTGTTGGCGGGTGTCG
GGGCTGGCTTAACTATGCGGCATCAGAGCAGATTGTACTGAGAGTGCACCATATGCGGTGTGAAATACCG
CACAGATGCGTAAGGAGAAAATACCGCATCAGGCGCCATTCGCCATTCAGGCTGCGCAACTGTTGGGAAG
GGCGATCGGTGCGGGCCTCTTCGCTATTACGCCAGCTGGCGAAAGGGGGATGTGCTGCAAGGCGATTAAG
TTGGGTAACGCCAGGGTTTTCCCAGTCACGACGTT
Features (pLannotate 1.2.2; 18 found; start..end, strand, type, name):
     23..449     +  promoter       MT promoter: Drosophila metallothionein promoter
    467..520     +  sig_peptide    BiP signal sequence: Drosophila BiP signal sequence
   1247..1426    +  CDS            Comp (fragment): COMP_RAT - Experimental evidence at protein level: Swiss-Prot protein existence level 1. May play a role in the structural integrity of cartilage via its interaction with other extracellular matrix proteins such as the collagens and fibronectin. Can mediate the interaction of chondrocytes with the cartilage extracellular matrix through interaction with cell surface integrin receptors. Could play a role in the pathogenesis of osteoarthritis. Potent suppressor of apoptosis in both primary chondrocytes and transformed cells. Suppresses apoptosis by blocking the activation of caspase-3 and by indu
   1414..2866    +  CDS            SEAP (fragment): secreted alkaline phosphatase from human placenta The natural enzyme has a C-terminal transmembrane sequence that is replaced by a GPI anchor.
   2903..2932    +  CDS            2xFLAG (fragment): two tandem FLAG® epitope tags
   3038..3172    -  polyA_signal   SV40 poly(A) signal: SV40 polyadenylation signal
   3195..3279    -  CDS            large T antigen (fragment): large T antigen from SV40 (simian virus 40)
   3279..3303    +  misc_feature   MCS (fragment): pUC18/19 multiple cloning site
   3340..3356    -  protein_bind   lac operator: The lac repressor binds to the lac operator to inhibit transcription in E. coli. This inhibition can be relieved by adding lactose or isopropyl-β-D-thiogalactopyranoside (IPTG). lac repressor encoded by lacI
   3364..3394    -  promoter       lac promoter: promoter for the E. coli lac operon
   3409..3430    -  protein_bind   CAP binding site: CAP binding activates transcription in the presence of cAMP. E. coli catabolite activator protein
   3443..3535    -  CDS            lacI (fragment): lac repressor; lacI; The lac repressor binds to the lac operator to inhibit transcription in E. coli. This inhibition can be relieved by adding lactose or isopropyl-β-D-thiogalactopyranoside (IPTG).
   3718..4306    -  rep_origin     ori: high-copy-number ColE1/pMB1/pBR322/pUC origin of replication
   4477..5337    -  CDS            AmpR: β-lactamase; bla; confers resistance to ampicillin, carbenicillin, and related antibiotics
   5338..5442    -  promoter       AmpR promoter: bla
   5537..5572    +  CDS            rop (fragment): Rop protein, which maintains plasmids at low copy number; rop
   5674..5773    +  misc_feature   bom (fragment): basis of mobility region from pBR322
   5779..21      -  CDS            lacZα (fragment) (across the origin): LacZα fragment of β-galactosidase; lacZ fragment
