[The description below was written by a language model from this plasmid's Addgene catalogue record and pLannotate feature annotations shown in this document.]
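Description:
PRK8 I11_pECIA14 is an insect-cell expression plasmid built on the pECIA14 backbone. It produces a secreted, tagged extracellular domain of an Arabidopsis thaliana leucine-rich repeat receptor kinase (locus AT1G72460, PRK8) in Drosophila cell culture. It is propagated in E. coli as a high-copy plasmid through a ColE1/pUC-type origin, with ampicillin selection from the β-lactamase gene. The annotated fragments of lacZα, the lac promoter and operator, lacI, rop and bom are remnants of the bacterial cloning backbone and not functional parts of the payload. No selectable marker for insect cells is recorded or annotated.

Expression is driven by the Drosophila metallothionein promoter, which is induced with copper sulfate. A Drosophila BiP signal sequence follows it and directs the fusion protein into the secretory pathway. The receptor ectodomain was inserted by ligation-independent cloning; it is not itself annotated in the feature table but presumably occupies the gap between the signal peptide and the downstream tags. It is fused at its C-terminus to the pentamerising coiled-coil helix of rat COMP, human placental alkaline phosphatase, a FLAG epitope and, according to the depositor, a hexahistidine tag that the annotation did not pick up. An SV40 polyadenylation signal is annotated downstream of the cassette.

This is the "prey" format of a paired extracellular interaction assay and is meant to be used with the matching bait construct in pECIA2. Pentamerisation through COMP raises avidity so that weak ectodomain–ectodomain interactions can be detected, and alkaline phosphatase provides an enzymatic readout of prey bound to bait. The construct belongs to a collection made to map the extracellular interaction network of Arabidopsis LRR receptor kinases.
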