Addgene plasmid #114786: PRK8 I11_pECIA14
Purpose: Prey vector PRK8 I11_pECIA14 should be used with bait vector PRK8 I11_pECIA2.
Depositing lab: Youssef Belkhadir. Depositing organization: Gregor Mendel Institute of Molecular Plant Biology. Publication: An extracellular network of Arabidopsis leucine-rich repeat receptor kinases. Smakowska-Luzan E, Mott GA, Parys K, Stegmann M, Howton TC, Layeghifard M, Neuhold J, Lehner A, Kong J, Grunwald K, Weinberger N, Satbhai SB, Mayer D, Busch W, Madalinski M, Stolt-Bergner P, Provart NJ, Mukhtar MS, Zipfel C, Desveaux D, Guttman DS, Belkhadir Y. Nature. 2018 Jan 18;553(7688):342-346. doi: 10.1038/nature25184. Epub 2018 Jan 10. PubMed 29320478.
Backbone
  Vector backbone: pECIA14
  Backbone manufacturer: Chris Garcia (Addgene plasmid # 47051)
  Vector type: Insect Expression
Growth in bacteria
  Bacterial resistance: Ampicillin, 100 μg/mL
  Growth temperature: 37°C
  Growth strain: DH5alpha
  Copy number: High Copy
Gene/Insert
  Gene/Insert name: AT1G72460
  Species: A. thaliana (mustard weed)
  Entrez Gene: AT1G72460 (a.k.a. AT1G72460, T10D10.7, T10D10_7)
  Promoter: Metallothionein (Copper-Inducible)
  Cloning method: Ligation Independent Cloning
Terms and licenses: Academic/Nonprofit Terms; Industry Terms: Not Available to Industry
Depositor comments: Plasmid for secreted expression in Drosophila cell culture by induction via CuSO4. Insert is an extracellular domain of indicated LRR-RK, C-terminally tagged with Pentameric rat COMP helix, Alkaline Phosphatase (human, placental), Flag, and hexahistidine tags. Insert Protein Sequence: SITESESLLKFKKSLNNTKSLDSWTPESEPCGASQRWIGLLCNKNSVFGLQIEQMGLSGKVDVAPLKDLPSLRTISIMNNSFSGDIPEFNRLTALKSLYISGNRFSGNIPSDYFETMVSLKKAWLSNNHFSGLIPISLATTLPNLIELRLENNQFIGSIPNFTQTTLAIVDLSNNQLTGEIPPGLLKFDAKTFAGNSGLCGAKLSTPCPQPKNSTASITIEGTMKDANKS
How to cite: PRK8 I11_pECIA14 was a gift from Youssef Belkhadir (Addgene plasmid # 114786 ; http://n2t.net/addgene:114786 ; RRID:Addgene_114786)
